>Addgene plasmid #34166 | KHBD00003 | depositor partial sequence | sequence record 40733 | KHBD00003 sequence 339 bps
ATGCCGGCCAAAAAGAGAACTGCCGCGTCGACCAGCAAAAATAGCGATTCGCCATTAAGTCCGCACACAG
ACGATCCAGCGTACAAAGAAAAAAGAAAGAAAAACAATGAGGCTGTTCAGCGCACACGCGAAAAGACCAA
GAAATCGGCCGAGGAACGTAAGAAACGCATCGATGATTTGAGGAAGCAAAACGATGCTCTTAAGGTTCAG
ATCGAGACGAGTGAAAAACATATATCTACGCTTAGAGATCTGATCATTCAGGGTGAGAAAACGGAGGACG
GCCATCGAATCATCCAGGAGATTCTCGCTGAACCAGATCCCGATCCCAAGGACAATGAC
