>Addgene plasmid #34166 | KHBD00003 | addgene partial sequence | sequence record 41631 | M13-Rev 5'-CAGGAAACAGCTATGACC-3'
CAGCTGGAGGCAATAATGATTTTATTTTGACTGATAGTGACCTGTTCGTTGCAACAAATTGATAAGCAAT
GCTTTCTTATAATGCCAACTTTGTACAAGAAAGTTGGCAAGTCATTGTCCTTGGGATCGGGATCTGGTTC
AGCGAGAATCTCCTGGATGATTCGATGGCCGTCCTCCGTTTTCTCACCCTGAATGATCAGATCTCTAAGC
GTAGATATATGTTTTTCACTCGTCTCGATCTGAACCTTAAGAGCATCGTTTTGCTTCCTCAAATCATCGA
TGCGTTTCTTACGTTCCTCGGCCGATTTCTTGGTCTTTTCGCGTGTGCGCTGAACAGCCTCATTGTTTTT
CTTTCTTTTTTCTTTGTACGCTGGATCGTCTGTGTGCGGACTTAATGGCGAATCGCTATTTTTGCTGGTC
GACGCGGCAGTTCTCTTTTTGGCCGGCATGGTGCCAACTTTTTTGTACAAAGTTGGCATTATAAAAAAGC
ATTGCTCATCAATTTGTTGCNACGNACAGGTCACTATCANATCAAAATAAAATCATTATTTGGGGCCCGA
GCTTAAGACTGGCCGTCGTNTTACAACGTCGNGACTGGGAGAACATCCATGCTAGCGTTAACGCGAGAGT
AGGGAACTGCCAGGCATCAAATAAAACGAAAGGCTCAGTCGGAAGACTGGG
