[The description below was written by a language model from this plasmid's Addgene catalogue record.]
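Description:
KHBD00003 is a Gateway clone built in the pDONR221 backbone, carrying the open reading frame of the Drosophila melanogaster gene CG6272 (FBgn0036126, also known as Irbp18). The catalogue lists the vector type as a Gateway donor vector, but since the 339 bp insert was introduced by Gateway cloning, the plasmid in practice functions as an entry clone: the recombination step that inserts an ORF into pDONR221 normally replaces the vector's counter-selection cassette and leaves the insert flanked by attL sites. No feature table accompanies the record, so these sites are inferred from the standard behaviour of the backbone and are not documented here. The plasmid is maintained at high copy number in E. coli under kanamycin selection, and M13 forward and reverse primer sites flanking the insert allow it to be verified by sequencing.

As is usual for an entry-type clone, the record lists no promoter, tag or reporter, and the plasmid is not meant to express the gene itself. It is a source from which the ORF can be transferred by recombination into destination vectors that supply those elements. The depositor notes that the ORFs in this collection were cloned open-ended, without a stop codon, which permits in-frame C-terminal fusions as well as N-terminal ones after transfer. The clone belongs to a Drosophila ORF collection associated with a study on automated screening of protein–DNA interactions at fly regulatory elements, so its likely use is generating fusion constructs for such interaction assays. The record does not name the destination vectors used.
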