Addgene plasmid #34166: KHBD00003
Depositing lab: Bart Deplancke. Depositing organization: Swiss Federal Institute of Technology (EPFL). Publication: Automated protein-DNA interaction screening of Drosophila regulatory elements. Korneel Hens, Jean-Daniel Feuz, Alina Isakova, Antonina Lagovitina, Andreas Massouras, Julien Bryois, Patrick Callaerts, Susan E. Celniker, Bart Deplancke. Nat Methods. 2011 Oct 30;8(12):1065-70. 10.1038/nmeth.1763 PubMed 22037703.
Backbone
  Vector backbone: pDONR221
  Backbone manufacturer: Invitrogen
  Backbone size w/o insert (bp): 2536
  Vector type: Gateway Donor Vector
Growth in bacteria
  Bacterial resistance: Kanamycin, 50 μg/mL
  Growth temperature: 37°C
  Growth strain: DH5alpha
  Copy number: High Copy
Gene/Insert
  Gene/Insert name: CG6272 (alt names: FBgn0036126; CG6272)
  Species: D. melanogaster (fly)
  Insert size (bp): 339
  Entrez Gene: Irbp18 (a.k.a. Dmel_CG6272, BcDNA:GH10915, CG6272, CT19628, DM10, Dmel\CG6272, IRBP18)
  Cloning method: Gateway Cloning
  Sequencing primers: 5′ M13F; 3′ M13R
Terms and licenses: Academic/Nonprofit Terms; Industry Terms: Not Available to Industry
Depositor comments: Please note that the ORFs in this collection were cloned open-ended (without a stop codon).
How to cite: KHBD00003 was a gift from Bart Deplancke (Addgene plasmid # 34166 ; http://n2t.net/addgene:34166 ; RRID:Addgene_34166)
